>Addgene plasmid | TNIK-NanoLuc Fusion Vector | analyzer sequence | sequence record 475293
TCAATATTGGCCATTAGCCATATTATTCATTGGTTATATAGCATAAATCAATATTGGCTATTGGCCATTG
CATACGTTGTATCTATATCATAATATGTACATTTATATTGGCTCATGTCCAATATGACCGCCATGTTGGC
ATTGATTATTGACTAGTTATTAATAGTAATCAATTACGGGGTCATTAGTTCATAGCCCATATATGGAGTT
CCGCGTTACATAACTTACGGTAAATGGCCCGCCTGGCTGACCGCCCAACGACCCCCGCCCATTGACGTCA
ATAATGACGTATGTTCCCATAGTAACGCCAATAGGGACTTTCCATTGACGTCAATGGGTGGAGTATTTAC
GGTAAACTGCCCACTTGGCAGTACATCAAGTGTATCATATGCCAAGTCCGCCCCCTATTGACGTCAATGA
CGGTAAATGGCCCGCCTGGCATTATGCCCAGTACATGACCTTACGGGACTTTCCTACTTGGCAGTACATC
TACGTATTAGTCATCGCTATTACCATGGTGATGCGGTTTTGGCAGTACACCAATGGGCGTGGATAGCGGT
TTGACTCACGGGGATTTCCAAGTCTCCACCCCATTGACGTCAATGGGAGTTTGTTTTGGCACCAAAATCA
ACGGGACTTTCCAAAATGTCGTAATAACCCCGCCCCGTTGACGCAAATGGGCGGTAGGCGTGTACGGTGG
GAGGTCTATATAAGCAGAGCTGGTTTAGTGAACCGTCAGATCACTAGAAGCTTTATTGCGGTAGTTTATC
ACAGTTAAATTGCTAACGCAGTCAGTGCTTCTGACACAACAGTCTCGAACTTAAGCTGCAGAAGTTGGTC
GTGAGGCACTGGGCAGGTAAGTATCAAGGTTACAAGACAGGTTTAAGGAGACCAATAGAAACTGGGCTTG
TCGAGACAGAGAAGACTCTTGCGTTTCTGATAGGCACCTATTGGTCTTACTGACATCCACTTTGCCTTTC
TCTCCACAGGTGTCCACTCCCAGTTCAATTACAGCTCTTAAGGCTAGAGTATTAATACGACTCACTATAG
GGCTAGCGATCGCCATGGCGAGCGACTCCCCGGCTCGAAGCCTGGATGAAATAGATCTCTCGGCTCTGAG
GGACCCTGCAGGGATCTTTGAATTGGTGGAACTTGTTGGAAATGGAACATACGGGCAAGTTTATAAGGGT
CGTCATGTCAAAACGGGCCAGCTTGCAGCCATCAAGGTTATGGATGTCACAGGGGATGAAGAGGAAGAAA
TCAAACAAGAAATTAACATGTTGAAGAAATATTCTCATCACCGGAATATTGCTACATACTATGGTGCTTT
TATCAAAAAGAACCCACCAGGCATGGATGACCAACTTTGGTTGGTGATGGAGTTTTGTGGTGCTGGCTCT
GTCACCGACCTGATCAAGAACACAAAAGGTAACACGTTGAAAGAGGAGTGGATTGCATACATCTGCAGGG
AAATCTTACGGGGGCTGAGTCACCTGCACCAGCATAAAGTGATTCATCGAGATATTAAAGGGCAAAATGT
CTTGCTGACTGAAAATGCAGAAGTTAAACTAGTGGACTTTGGAGTCAGTGCTCAGCTTGATCGAACAGTG
GGCAGGAGGAATACTTTCATTGGAACTCCCTACTGGATGGCACCAGAAGTTATTGCCTGTGATGAAAACC
CAGATGCCACATATGATTTCAAGAGTGACTTGTGGTCTTTGGGTATCACCGCCATTGAAATGGCAGAAGG
TGCTCCCCCTCTCTGTGACATGCACCCCATGAGAGCTCTCTTCCTCATCCCCCGGAATCCAGCGCCTCGG
CTGAAGTCTAAGAAGTGGTCAAAAAAATTCCAGTCATTTATTGAGAGCTGCTTGGTAAAGAATCACAGCC
AGCGACCAGCAACAGAACAATTGATGAAGCATCCATTTATACGAGACCAACCTAATGAGCGACAGGTCCG
CATTCAACTCAAGGACCATATTGATAGAACAAAGAAGAAGCGAGGAGAAAAAGATGAGACAGAGTATGAG
TACAGTGGAAGTGAGGAAGAAGAGGAGGAGAATGACTCAGGAGAGCCCAGCTCCATCCTGAATCTGCCAG
GGGAGTCGACGCTGCGGAGGGACTTTCTGAGGCTGCAGCTGGCCAACAAGGAGCGTTCTGAGGCCCTACG
GAGGCAGCAGCTGGAGCAGCAGCAGCGGGAGAATGAGGAGCACAAGCGGCAGCTGCTGGCCGAGCGTCAG
AAGCGCATCGAGGAGCAGAAAGAGCAGAGGCGGCGGCTGGAGGAGCAACAAAGGCGAGAGAAGGAGCTGC
GGAAGCAGCAGGAGAGGGAGCAGCGCCGGCACTATGAGGAGCAGATGCGCCGGGAGGAGGAGAGGAGGCG
TGCGGAGCATGAACAGGAATACATCAGGCGACAGTTAGAGGAGGAGCAGAGACAGTTAGAGATCTTGCAG
CAGCAGCTACTGCATGAACAAGCTCTACTTCTGGAATATAAGCGCAAACAATTGGAAGAACAGAGACAAG
CAGAAAGACTGCAGAGGCAGCTAAAGCAAGAAAGAGACTACTTAGTTTCCCTTCAGCATCAGCGGCAGGA
GCAGAGGCCTGTGGAGAAGAAGCCACTGTACCATTACAAAGAAGGAATGAGTCCTAGTGAGAAGCCAGCA
TGGGCCAAGGAGGTAGAAGAACGGTCAAGGCTCAACCGGCAAAGTTCCCCTGCCATGCCTCACAAGGTTG
CCAACAGGATATCTGACCCCAACCTGCCCCCAAGGTCGGAGTCCTTCAGCATTAGTGGAGTTCAGCCTGC
TCGAACACCCCCCATGCTCAGACCAGTCGATCCCCAGATCCCACATCTGGTAGCTGTAAAATCCCAGGGA
CCTGCCTTGACCGCCTCCCAGTCAGTGCACGAGCAGCCCACAAAGGGCCTCTCTGGGTTTCAGGAGGCTC
TGAACGTGACCTCCCACCGCGTGGAGATGCCACGCCAGAACTCAGATCCCACCTCGGAAAATCCTCCTCT
CCCCACTCGCATTGAAAAGTTTGACCGAAGCTCTTGGTTACGACAGGAAGAAGACATTCCACCAAAGGTG
CCTCAAAGAACAACTTCTATATCCCCAGCATTAGCCAGAAAGAATTCTCCTGGGAATGGTAGTGCTCTGG
GACCCAGACTAGGATCTCAACCCATCAGAGCAAGCAACCCTGATCTCCGGAGAACTGAGCCCATCTTGGA
GAGCCCCTTGCAGAGGACCAGCAGTGGCAGTTCCTCCAGCTCCAGCACCCCTAGCTCCCAGCCCAGCTCC
CAAGGAGGCTCCCAGCCTGGATCACAAGCAGGATCCAGTGAACGCACCAGAGTTCGAGCCAACAGTAAGT
CAGAAGGATCACCTGTGCTTCCCCATGAGCCTGCCAAGGTGAAACCAGAAGAATCCAGGGACATTACCCG
GCCCAGTCGACCAGCTAGCTACAAAAAAGCTATAGATGAGGATCTGACGGCATTAGCCAAAGAACTAAGA
GAACTCCGGATTGAAGAAACAAACCGCCCAATGAAGAAGGTGACTGATTACTCCTCCTCCAGTGAGGAGT
CAGAAAGTAGCGAGGAAGAGGAGGAAGATGGAGAGAGCGAGACCCATGATGGGACAGTGGCTGTCAGCGA
CATACCCAGACTGATACCAACAGGAGCTCCAGGCAGCAACGAGCAGTACAATGTGGGAATGGTGGGGACG
CATGGGCTGGAGACCTCTCATGCGGACAGTTTCAGCGGCAGTATTTCAAGAGAAGGAACCTTGATGATTA
GAGAGACGTCTGGAGAGAAGAAGCGATCTGGCCACAGTGACAGCAATGGCTTTGCTGGCCACATCAACCT
CCCTGACCTGGTGCAGCAGAGCCATTCTCCAGCTGGAACCCCGACTGAGGGACTGGGGCGCGTCTCAACC
CATTCCCAGGAGATGGACTCTGGGACTGAATATGGCATGGGGAGCAGCACCAAAGCCTCCTTCACCCCCT
TTGTGGACCCCAGAGTATACCAGACGTCTCCCACTGATGAAGATGAAGAGGATGAGGAATCATCAGCCGC
AGCTCTGTTTACTAGCGAACTTCTTAGGCAAGAACAGGCCAAACTCAATGAAGCAAGAAAGATTTCGGTG
GTAAATGTAAACCCAACCAACATTCGGCCTCATAGCGACACACCAGAAATCAGAAAATACAAGAAACGAT
TCAACTCAGAAATACTTTGTGCAGCTCTGTGGGGTGTAAACCTTCTGGTGGGGACTGAAAATGGCCTGAT
GCTTTTGGACCGAAGTGGGCAAGGCAAAGTCTATAATCTGATCAACCGGAGGCGATTTCAGCAGATGGAT
GTGCTAGAGGGACTGAATGTCCTTGTGACAATTTCAGGAAAGAAGAATAAGCTACGAGTTTACTATCTTT
CATGGTTAAGAAACAGAATACTACATAATGACCCAGAAGTAGAAAAGAAACAAGGCTGGATCACTGTTGG
GGACTTGGAAGGCTGTATACATTATAAAGTTGTTAAATATGAAAGGATCAAATTTTTGGTGATTGCCTTA
AAGAATGCTGTGGAAATATATGCTTGGGCTCCTAAACCGTATCATAAATTCATGGCATTTAAGTCTTTTG
CAGATCTCCAGCACAAGCCTCTGCTAGTTGATCTCACGGTAGAAGAAGGTCAAAGATTAAAGGTTATTTT
TGGTTCACACACTGGTTTCCATGTAATTGATGTTGATTCAGGAAACTCTTATGATATCTACATACCATCT
CATATTCAGGGCAATATCACTCCTCATGCTATTGTCATCTTGCCTAAAACAGATGGAATGGAAATGCTTG
TTTGCTATGAGGATGAGGGGGTGTATGTAAACACCTATGGCCGGATAACTAAGGATGTGGTGCTCCAATG
GGGAGAAATGCCCACGTCTGTGGCCTACATTCATTCCAATCAGATAATGGGCTGGGGCGAGAAAGCTATT
GAGATCCGGTCAGTGGAAACAGGACATTTGGATGGAGTATTTATGCATAAGCGAGCTCAAAGGTTAAAGT
TTCTATGTGAAAGAAATGATAAGGTATTTTTTGCATCCGTGCGATCTGGAGGAAGTAGCCAAGTGTTTTT
CATGACCCTCAACAGAAATTCCATGATGAACTGGGTTTCTCTCGGCTCGAGCGGCGTCTTCACACTCGAA
GATTTCGTTGGGGACTGGCGACAGACAGCCGGCTACAACCTGGACCAAGTCCTTGAACAGGGAGGTGTGT
CCAGTTTGTTTCAGAATCTCGGGGTGTCCGTAACTCCGATCCAAAGGATTGTCCTGAGCGGTGAAAATGG
GCTGAAGATCGACATCCATGTCATCATCCCGTATGAAGGTCTGAGCGGCGACCAAATGGGCCAGATCGAA
AAAATTTTTAAGGTGGTGTACCCTGTGGATGATCATCACTTTAAGGTGATCCTGCACTATGGCACACTGG
TAATCGACGGGGTTACGCCGAACATGATCGACTATTTCGGACGGCCGTATGAAGGCATCGCCGTGTTCGA
CGGCAAAAAGATCACTGTAACAGGGACCCTGTGGAACGGCAACAAAATTATCGACGAGCGCCTGATCAAC
CCCGACGGCTCCCTGCTGTTCCGAGTAACCATCAACGGAGTGACCGGCTGGCGGCTGTGCGAACGCATTC
TGGCGTAAGGCCGCGACTCTAGAGTCGACCTGCAGGCATGCAAGCTGATCCGGCTGCTAACAAAGCCCGA
AAGGAAGCTGAGTTGGCTGCTGCCACCGCTGAGCAATAACTAGCATAACCCCTTGGGGCGGCCGCTTCGA
GCAGACATGATAAGATACATTGATGAGTTTGGACAAACCACAACTAGAATGCAGTGAAAAAAATGCTTTA
TTTGTGAAATTTGTGATGCTATTGCTTTATTTGTAACCATTATAAGCTGCAATAAACAAGTTAACAACAA
CAATTGCATTCATTTTATGTTTCAGGTTCAGGGGGAGATGTGGGAGGTTTTTTTAAGCAAGTAAAACCTC
TACAAATGTGGTAAAATCGAATTTTAACAAAATATTAACGCTTACAATTTCCTGATGCGGTATTTTCTCC
TTACGCATCTGTGCGGTATTTCACACCGCATACGCGGATCTGCGCAGCACCATGGCCTGAAATAACCTCT
GAAAGAGGAACTTGGTTAGGTACCTTCTGAGGCGGAAAGAACCAGCTGTGGAATGTGTGTCAGTTAGGGT
GTGGAAAGTCCCCAGGCTCCCCAGCAGGCAGAAGTATGCAAAGCATGCATCTCAATTAGTCAGCAACCAG
GTGTGGAAAGTCCCCAGGCTCCCCAGCAGGCAGAAGTATGCAAAGCATGCATCTCAATTAGTCAGCAACC
ATAGTCCCGCCCCTAACTCCGCCCATCCCGCCCCTAACTCCGCCCAGTTCCGCCCATTCTCCGCCCCATG
GCTGACTAATTTTTTTTATTTATGCAGAGGCCGAGGCCGCCTCGGCCTCTGAGCTATTCCAGAAGTAGTG
AGGAGGCTTTTTTGGAGGCCTAGGCTTTTGCAAAAAGCTTAATTAACTGTTGACAATTAATCATCGGCAT
AGTATATCGGCATAGTATAATACGACAAGGTGAGGAACTAAACCCAGGAGGCAGATCATGATTGAACAAG
ATGGATTGCACGCAGGTTCTCCGGCCGCTTGGGTGGAGAGGCTATTCGGCTATGACTGGGCACAACAGAC
AATCGGCTGCTCTGATGCCGCCGTGTTCCGGCTGTCAGCGCAGGGGCGCCCGGTTCTTTTTGTCAAGACC
GACCTGTCCGGTGCCCTGAATGAACTGCAGGACGAGGCAGCGCGGCTATCGTGGCTGGCCACGACGGGCG
TTCCTTGCGCAGCTGTGCTCGACGTTGTCACTGAAGCGGGAAGGGACTGGCTGCTATTGGGCGAAGTGCC
GGGGCAGGATCTCCTGTCATCTCACCTTGCTCCTGCCGAGAAAGTATCCATCATGGCTGATGCAATGCGG
CGGCTGCATACGCTTGATCCGGCTACCTGCCCATTCGACCACCAAGCGAAACATCGCATCGAGCGAGCAC
GTACTCGGATGGAAGCCGGTCTTGTCGATCAGGATGATCTGGACGAAGAGCATCAGGGGCTCGCGCCAGC
CGAACTGTTCGCCAGGCTCAAGGCGCGCATGCCCGACGGCGAGGATCTCGTCGTGACCCATGGCGATGCC
TGCTTGCCGAATATCATGGTGGAAAATGGCCGCTTTTCTGGATTCATCGACTGTGGCCGGCTGGGTGTGG
CGGACCGCTATCAGGACATAGCGTTGGCTACCCGTGATATTGCTGAAGAGCTTGGCGGCGAATGGGCTGA
CCGCTTCCTCGTGCTTTACGGTATCGCCGCTCCCGATTCGCAGCGCATCGCCTTCTATCGCCTTCTTGAC
GAGTTCTTCTGAGCGGGACTCTGGGGTTCGAAATGACCGACCAAGCGACGCCCAACCTGCCATCACGATG
GCCGCAATAAAATATCTTTATTTTCATTACATCTGTGTGTTGGTTTTTTGTGTGAATCGATAGCGATAAG
GATCCGCTCATGCGATGATAAGCTGTCAAACATGAGAATTACAACTTATATCGTATGGGGCTGACTTCAG
GTGCTACATTTGAAGAGATAAATTGCACTGAAATCTAGAAATATTTTATCTGATTAATAAGATGATCTTC
TTGAGATCGTTTTGGTCTGCGCGTAATCTCTTGCTCTGAAAACGAAAAAACCGCCTTGCAGGGCGGTTTT
TCGAAGGTTCTCTGAGCTACCAACTCTTTGAACCGAGGTAACTGGCTTGGAGGAGCGCAGTCACCAAAAC
TTGTCCTTTCAGTTTAGCCTTAACCGGCGCATGACTTCAAGACTAACTCCTCTAAATCAATTACCAGTGG
CTGCTGCCAGTGGTGCTTTTGCATGTCTTTCCGGGTTGGACTCAAGACGATAGTTACCGGATAAGGCGCA
GCGGTCGGACTGAACGGGGGGTTCGTGCATACAGTCCAGCTTGGAGCGAACTGCCTACCCGGAACTGAGT
GTCAGGCGTGGAATGAGACAAACGCGGCCATAACAGCGGAATGACACCGGTAAACCGAAAGGCAGGAACA
GGAGAGCGCACGAGGGAGCCGCCAGGGGGAAACGCCTGGTATCTTTATAGTCCTGTCGGGTTTCGCCACC
ACTGATTTGAGCGTCAGATTTCGTGATGCTTGTCAGGGGGGCGGAGCCTATGGAAAAACGGCTTTGCCGC
GGCCCTCTCACTTCCCTGTTAAGTATCTTCCTGGCATCTTCCAGGAAATCTCCGCCCCGTTCGTAAGCCA
TTTCCGCTCGCCGCAGTCGAACGACCGAGCGTAGCGAGTCAGTGAGCGAGGAAGCGGAATATATCCTGTA
TCACATATTCTGCTGACGCACCGGTGCAGCCTTTTTTCTCCTGCCACATGAAGCACTTCACTGACACCCT
CATCAGTGCCAACATAGTAAGCCAGTATACACTCCGCTAGCGCTGATGTCCGGCGGTGCTTTTGCCGTTA
CGCACCACCCCGTCATGAGATTACGCGTTTTAGCGGTGCGTACAATTAAGGGATTATGGTAAATCCACTT
ACTGTCTGCCCTCGTAGCCATCGAGATAAACCGCAGTACTCCGGCCACGATGCGTCCGGCGTAGAGGATC
GAGATCT
Features (pLannotate 1.2.2; 23 found; start..end, strand, type, name):
    140..517     +  enhancer       CMV enhancer: human cytomegalovirus immediate early enhancer
    519..718     +  promoter       CMV promoter: human cytomegalovirus (CMV) immediate early promoter
    857..989     +  intron         chimeric intron: chimera between introns from human β-globin and immunoglobulin heavy chain genes
   1033..1051    +  promoter       T7 promoter: promoter for bacteriophage T7 RNA polymerase
   1065..5144    +  CDS            TNIK: TNIK_HUMAN - Also known as KIAA0551. Experimental evidence at protein level: Swiss-Prot protein existence level 1. Serine/threonine kinase that acts as an essential activator of the Wnt signaling pathway. Recruited to promoters of Wnt target genes and required to activate their expression. May act by phosphorylating TCF4/TCF7L2. Appears to act upstream of the JUN N- terminal pathway. May play a role in the response to environmental stress. Part of a signaling complex composed of NEDD4, RAP2A and TNIK which regulates neuronal dendrite extension and arborization during development. More generall
   5166..5678    +  CDS            Nluc: NanoLuc® luciferase human codon-optimized
   5687..5716    +  misc_feature   MCS (fragment): pUC18/19 multiple cloning site
   5723..5772    +  CDS            SET1 (fragment): solubility-enhancement tag derived from T7 phage gene 10B
   5780..5799    +  terminator     T7 terminator (fragment): transcription terminator for bacteriophage T7 RNA polymerase
   5821..5942    -  polyA_signal   SV40 poly(A) signal: SV40 polyadenylation signal
   5965..6033    -  CDS            large T antigen (fragment): large T antigen from SV40 (simian virus 40)
   6038..6070    +  rep_origin     M13 ori (fragment): M13 bacteriophage origin of replication; arrow indicates direction of (+) strand synthesis
   6071..6122    -  misc_feature   bom (fragment): basis of mobility region from pBR322
   6187..6544    +  promoter       SV40 promoter: SV40 enhancer and early promoter
   6559..6606    +  promoter       EM7 promoter: synthetic bacterial promoter&nbsp
   6638..7429    +  CDS            neo: KKA2_KLEPN - Also known as kan, nptII. Experimental evidence at protein level: Swiss-Prot protein existence level 1. Resistance to kanamycin, neomycin, paromomycin, ribostamycin, butirosin and gentamicin B. From Klebsiella pneumoniae.
   7496..7544    +  polyA_signal   poly(A) signal: synthetic polyadenylation signal
   7573..7589    -  promoter       tet promoter (fragment): E. coli promoter for tetracycline efflux protein gene
   7701..8246    +  rep_origin     p15A ori: Plasmids containing the medium-copy-number p15A origin of replication can be propagated in E. coli cells that contain a second plasmid with the ColE1 origin.
   8334..8389    +  rep_origin     RSF ori (fragment): Plasmids containing the RSF 1030 origin of replication can be propagated in E. coli cells that contain additional plasmids with compatible origins.
   8488..8514    -  misc_feature   bom (fragment): basis of mobility region from pBR322
   8508..8555    -  mobile_element IS1 (fragment): prokaryotic transposable element IS1
   8563..8634    +  misc_feature   cer region (fragment): ColE1-derived recombination site that helps to maintain plasmids as monomers
